Addgene plasmid #128841: pX330-Esrrb gRNA
Purpose: gRNA for targeting mouse Esrrb locus using CRISPR-cas technique
Depositing lab: Yossi Buganim. Depositing organization: Hebrew University. Publication: Direct Induction of the Three Pre-implantation Blastocyst Cell Types from Fibroblasts. Benchetrit H, Jaber M, Zayat V, Sebban S, Pushett A, Makedonski K, Zakheim Z, Radwan A, Maoz N, Lasry R, Renous N, Inbar M, Ram O, Kaplan T, Buganim Y. Cell Stem Cell. 2019 Jun 6;24(6):983-994.e7. doi: 10.1016/j.stem.2019.03.018. Epub 2019 Apr 25. PubMed 31031139.
Backbone
  Vector backbone: pX330
  Vector type: CRISPR
Growth in bacteria
  Bacterial resistance: Ampicillin, 100 μg/mL
  Growth temperature: 37°C
  Growth strain: NEB Stable
  Copy number: High Copy
Gene/Insert
  Gene/Insert name: Esrrb gRNA
  gRNA/shRNA sequence: CACCGGGCCCAGCACATGGACGGA
  Species: M. musculus (mouse)
  Entrez Gene: Esrrb (a.k.a. Err2, Errb, Estrrb, Nr3b2)
  Cloning method: Restriction Enzyme; 5′ cloning site Unknown (unknown if destroyed); 3′ cloning site Unknown (unknown if destroyed)
  Sequencing primers: 5′ n/a
Terms and licenses: Academic/Nonprofit Terms; Industry Terms: Not Available to Industry
How to cite: pX330-Esrrb gRNA was a gift from Yossi Buganim (Addgene plasmid # 128841 ; http://n2t.net/addgene:128841 ; RRID:Addgene_128841)
