[The description below was written by a language model from this plasmid's Addgene catalogue record and pLannotate feature annotations shown in this document.]
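Description:
pX330-Esrrb gRNA is a CRISPR plasmid built on the pX330 backbone, an all-in-one mammalian expression vector that delivers both Streptococcus pyogenes Cas9 and a single guide RNA from one molecule. It is maintained in E. coli through a high-copy ColE1/pUC-type origin and selected with ampicillin via the β-lactamase gene and its native promoter. An f1 phage origin is also present, along with small annotated remnants of pBR322 bom and rop sequences. The annotated sequence record is 8,678 nt.

The payload consists of two expression units. A human U6 RNA polymerase III promoter drives a guide directed against the mouse Esrrb gene (also known as Err2 or Nr3b2), placed immediately upstream of the S. pyogenes gRNA scaffold. A second partial scaffold fragment is annotated just downstream. Next to this, a hybrid promoter made of the CMV enhancer, chicken β-actin promoter sequence and a hybrid CBA/MVM intron drives Cas9. The annotation tool splits Cas9 into contiguous N- and C-terminal portions that together form one full-length open reading frame. The Cas9 coding sequence is followed by a bipartite nucleoplasmin nuclear localization signal and the bovine growth hormone polyadenylation signal. A single AAV2 inverted terminal repeat lies downstream of the cassette. With only one ITR annotated, the table gives no evidence that the plasmid is packageable as an AAV genome. No mammalian selection marker or fluorescent reporter is annotated, and the cloning sites used for guide insertion are not recorded.

The stated purpose is to target the mouse Esrrb locus by CRISPR-Cas. The record does not state whether the cut was intended for knockout or for knock-in with a separate donor.
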