Features (pLannotate 1.2.2; 23 found; start..end, strand, type, name):
    157..384     +  intron         hybrid intron: hybrid between chicken β-actin (CBA) and minute virus of mice (MMV) introns (Gray et al., 2011)
    522..2123    +  CDS            Cas9(N): N-terminal portion of Streptococcus pyogenes Cas9 (Zetsche et al., 2015)
   2124..4622    +  CDS            Cas9(C): C-terminal portion of Streptococcus pyogenes Cas9 (Zetsche et al., 2015)
   4623..4670    +  CDS            nucleoplasmin NLS: bipartite nuclear localization signal from nucleoplasmin
   4704..4815    +  polyA_signal   bGH poly(A) signal: bovine growth hormone polyadenylation signal
   4920..5060    +  repeat_region  AAV2 ITR: inverted terminal repeat of adeno-associated virus serotype 2 inverted
   5065..5116    -  misc_feature   bom (fragment): basis of mobility region from pBR322
   5135..5590    +  rep_origin     f1 ori (sequence partly withheld): f1 bacteriophage origin of replication; arrow indicates direction of (+) strand synthesis
   5591..5640    -  misc_feature   bom (fragment): basis of mobility region from pBR322
   5742..5777    -  CDS            rop (fragment): Rop protein, which maintains plasmids at low copy number; rop
   5872..5976    +  promoter       AmpR promoter: bla
   5977..6837    +  CDS            AmpR: β-lactamase; bla; confers resistance to ampicillin, carbenicillin, and related antibiotics
   7008..7596    +  rep_origin     ori: high-copy-number ColE1/pMB1/pBR322/pUC origin of replication
   7658..7898    +  promoter       U6 promoter: RNA polymerase III promoter for human U6 snRNA
   7927..8002    +  misc_RNA       gRNA scaffold: guide RNA scaffold for the Streptococcus pyogenes CRISPR/Cas9 system
   8009..8052    +  misc_RNA       gRNA scaffold (fragment): guide RNA scaffold for the Streptococcus pyogenes CRISPR/Cas9 system
   8099..8384    +  enhancer       CMV enhancer: human cytomegalovirus immediate early enhancer; contains an 18-bp deletion relative to the standard CMV enhancer
   8386..8515    +  promoter       chicken β-actin promoter (fragment): No description available
   8518..8539    +  promoter       chicken β-actin promoter (fragment): No description available
   8549..8570    +  promoter       chicken β-actin promoter (fragment): No description available
   8572..8593    +  promoter       chicken β-actin promoter (fragment): No description available
   8605..8626    +  promoter       chicken β-actin promoter (fragment): No description available
   8657..156     +  promoter       chicken β-actin promoter (fragment) (across the origin): No description available
>Addgene plasmid #128841 | pX330-Esrrb gRNA | addgene full sequence | sequence record 255008 | Addgene NGS Result
CGCGCGCSGGGCGGGGCGGGGCGGGGCGAGGGGCGGGGCGGGGCGAGGCGGAGAGGTGCGGCGGCAGCCA
ATCAGAGCGGCGCGCTCCGAAAGTTTCCTTTTATGGCGAGGCGGCGGCGGCGGCGGCCCTATAAAAAGCG
AAGCGCGCGGCGGGCGGGAGTCGCTGCGCGCTGCCTTCGCCCCGTGCCCCGCTCCGCCGCCGCCTCGCGC
CGCCCGCCCCGGCTCTGACTGACCGCGTTACTCCCACAGGTGAGCGGGCGGGACGGCCCTTCTCCTCCGG
GCTGTAATTAGCTGAGCAAGAGGTAAGGGTTTAAGGGATGGTTGGTTGGTGGGGTATTAATGTTTAATTA
CCTGGAGCACCTGCCTGAAATCACTTTTTTTCAGGTTGGACCGGTGCCACCATGGACTATAAGGACCACG
ACGGAGACTACAAGGATCATGATATTGATTACAAAGACGATGACGATAAGATGGCCCCAAAGAAGAAGCG
GAAGGTCGGTATCCACGGAGTCCCAGCAGCCGACAAGAAGTACAGCATCGGCCTGGACATCGGCACCAAC
TCTGTGGGCTGGGCCGTGATCACCGACGAGTACAAGGTGCCCAGCAAGAAATTCAAGGTGCTGGGCAACA
CCGACCGGCACAGCATCAAGAAGAACCTGATCGGAGCCCTGCTGTTCGACAGCGGCGAAACAGCCGAGGC
CACCCGGCTGAAGAGAACCGCCAGAAGAAGATACACCAGACGGAAGAACCGGATCTGCTATCTGCAAGAG
ATCTTCAGCAACGAGATGGCCAAGGTGGACGACAGCTTCTTCCACAGACTGGAAGAGTCCTTCCTGGTGG
AAGAGGATAAGAAGCACGAGCGGCACCCCATCTTCGGCAACATCGTGGACGAGGTGGCCTACCACGAGAA
GTACCCCACCATCTACCACCTGAGAAAGAAACTGGTGGACAGCACCGACAAGGCCGACCTGCGGCTGATC
TATCTGGCCCTGGCCCACATGATCAAGTTCCGGGGCCACTTCCTGATCGAGGGCGACCTGAACCCCGACA
ACAGCGACGTGGACAAGCTGTTCATCCAGCTGGTGCAGACCTACAACCAGCTGTTCGAGGAAAACCCCAT
CAACGCCAGCGGCGTGGACGCCAAGGCCATCCTGTCTGCCAGACTGAGCAAGAGCAGACGGCTGGAAAAT
CTGATCGCCCAGCTGCCCGGCGAGAAGAAGAATGGCCTGTTCGGAAACCTGATTGCCCTGAGCCTGGGCC
TGACCCCCAACTTCAAGAGCAACTTCGACCTGGCCGAGGATGCCAAACTGCAGCTGAGCAAGGACACCTA
CGACGACGACCTGGACAACCTGCTGGCCCAGATCGGCGACCAGTACGCCGACCTGTTTCTGGCCGCCAAG
AACCTGTCCGACGCCATCCTGCTGAGCGACATCCTGAGAGTGAACACCGAGATCACCAAGGCCCCCCTGA
GCGCCTCTATGATCAAGAGATACGACGAGCACCACCAGGACCTGACCCTGCTGAAAGCTCTCGTGCGGCA
GCAGCTGCCTGAGAAGTACAAAGAGATTTTCTTCGACCAGAGCAAGAACGGCTACGCCGGCTACATTGAC
GGCGGAGCCAGCCAGGAAGAGTTCTACAAGTTCATCAAGCCCATCCTGGAAAAGATGGACGGCACCGAGG
AACTGCTCGTGAAGCTGAACAGAGAGGACCTGCTGCGGAAGCAGCGGACCTTCGACAACGGCAGCATCCC
CCACCAGATCCACCTGGGAGAGCTGCACGCCATTCTGCGGCGGCAGGAAGATTTTTACCCATTCCTGAAG
GACAACCGGGAAAAGATCGAGAAGATCCTGACCTTCCGCATCCCCTACTACGTGGGCCCTCTGGCCAGGG
GAAACAGCAGATTCGCCTGGATGACCAGAAAGAGCGAGGAAACCATCACCCCCTGGAACTTCGAGGAAGT
GGTGGACAAGGGCGCTTCCGCCCAGAGCTTCATCGAGCGGATGACCAACTTCGATAAGAACCTGCCCAAC
GAGAAGGTGCTGCCCAAGCACAGCCTGCTGTACGAGTACTTCACCGTGTATAACGAGCTGACCAAAGTGA
AATACGTGACCGAGGGAATGAGAAAGCCCGCCTTCCTGAGCGGCGAGCAGAAAAAGGCCATCGTGGACCT
GCTGTTCAAGACCAACCGGAAAGTGACCGTGAAGCAGCTGAAAGAGGACTACTTCAAGAAAATCGAGTGC
TTCGACTCCGTGGAAATCTCCGGCGTGGAAGATCGGTTCAACGCCTCCCTGGGCACATACCACGATCTGC
TGAAAATTATCAAGGACAAGGACTTCCTGGACAATGAGGAAAACGAGGACATTCTGGAAGATATCGTGCT
GACCCTGACACTGTTTGAGGACAGAGAGATGATCGAGGAACGGCTGAAAACCTATGCCCACCTGTTCGAC
GACAAAGTGATGAAGCAGCTGAAGCGGCGGAGATACACCGGCTGGGGCAGGCTGAGCCGGAAGCTGATCA
ACGGCATCCGGGACAAGCAGTCCGGCAAGACAATCCTGGATTTCCTGAAGTCCGACGGCTTCGCCAACAG
AAACTTCATGCAGCTGATCCACGACGACAGCCTGACCTTTAAAGAGGACATCCAGAAAGCCCAGGTGTCC
GGCCAGGGCGATAGCCTGCACGAGCACATTGCCAATCTGGCCGGCAGCCCCGCCATTAAGAAGGGCATCC
TGCAGACAGTGAAGGTGGTGGACGAGCTCGTGAAAGTGATGGGCCGGCACAAGCCCGAGAACATCGTGAT
CGAAATGGCCAGAGAGAACCAGACCACCCAGAAGGGACAGAAGAACAGCCGCGAGAGAATGAAGCGGATC
GAAGAGGGCATCAAAGAGCTGGGCAGCCAGATCCTGAAAGAACACCCCGTGGAAAACACCCAGCTGCAGA
ACGAGAAGCTGTACCTGTACTACCTGCAGAATGGGCGGGATATGTACGTGGACCAGGAACTGGACATCAA
CCGGCTGTCCGACTACGATGTGGACCATATCGTGCCTCAGAGCTTTCTGAAGGACGACTCCATCGACAAC
AAGGTGCTGACCAGAAGCGACAAGAACCGGGGCAAGAGCGACAACGTGCCCTCCGAAGAGGTCGTGAAGA
AGATGAAGAACTACTGGCGGCAGCTGCTGAACGCCAAGCTGATTACCCAGAGAAAGTTCGACAATCTGAC
CAAGGCCGAGAGAGGCGGCCTGAGCGAACTGGATAAGGCCGGCTTCATCAAGAGACAGCTGGTGGAAACC
CGGCAGATCACAAAGCACGTGGCACAGATCCTGGACTCCCGGATGAACACTAAGTACGACGAGAATGACA
AGCTGATCCGGGAAGTGAAAGTGATCACCCTGAAGTCCAAGCTGGTGTCCGATTTCCGGAAGGATTTCCA
GTTTTACAAAGTGCGCGAGATCAACAACTACCACCACGCCCACGACGCCTACCTGAACGCCGTCGTGGGA
ACCGCCCTGATCAAAAAGTACCCTAAGCTGGAAAGCGAGTTCGTGTACGGCGACTACAAGGTGTACGACG
TGCGGAAGATGATCGCCAAGAGCGAGCAGGAAATCGGCAAGGCTACCGCCAAGTACTTCTTCTACAGCAA
CATCATGAACTTTTTCAAGACCGAGATTACCCTGGCCAACGGCGAGATCCGGAAGCGGCCTCTGATCGAG
ACAAACGGCGAAACCGGGGAGATCGTGTGGGATAAGGGCCGGGATTTTGCCACCGTGCGGAAAGTGCTGA
GCATGCCCCAAGTGAATATCGTGAAAAAGACCGAGGTGCAGACAGGCGGCTTCAGCAAAGAGTCTATCCT
GCCCAAGAGGAACAGCGATAAGCTGATCGCCAGAAAGAAGGACTGGGACCCTAAGAAGTACGGCGGCTTC
GACAGCCCCACCGTGGCCTATTCTGTGCTGGTGGTGGCCAAAGTGGAAAAGGGCAAGTCCAAGAAACTGA
AGAGTGTGAAAGAGCTGCTGGGGATCACCATCATGGAAAGAAGCAGCTTCGAGAAGAATCCCATCGACTT
TCTGGAAGCCAAGGGCTACAAAGAAGTGAAAAAGGACCTGATCATCAAGCTGCCTAAGTACTCCCTGTTC
GAGCTGGAAAACGGCCGGAAGAGAATGCTGGCCTCTGCCGGCGAACTGCAGAAGGGAAACGAACTGGCCC
TGCCCTCCAAATATGTGAACTTCCTGTACCTGGCCAGCCACTATGAGAAGCTGAAGGGCTCCCCCGAGGA
TAATGAGCAGAAACAGCTGTTTGTGGAACAGCACAAGCACTACCTGGACGAGATCATCGAGCAGATCAGC
GAGTTCTCCAAGAGAGTGATCCTGGCCGACGCTAATCTGGACAAAGTGCTGTCCGCCTACAACAAGCACC
GGGATAAGCCCATCAGAGAGCAGGCCGAGAATATCATCCACCTGTTTACCCTGACCAATCTGGGAGCCCC
TGCCGCCTTCAAGTACTTTGACACCACCATCGACCGGAAGAGGTACACCAGCACCAAAGAGGTGCTGGAC
GCCACCCTGATCCACCAGAGCATCACCGGCCTGTACGAGACACGGATCGACCTGTCTCAGCTGGGAGGCG
ACAAAAGGCCGGCGGCCACGAAAAAGGCCGGCCAGGCAAAAAAGAAAAAGTAAGAATTCCTAGAGCTCGC
TGATCAGCCTCGACTGTGCCTTCTAGTTGCCAGCCATCTGTTGTTTGCCCCTCCCCCGTGCCTTCCTTGA
CCCTGGAAGGTGCCACTCCCACTGTCCTTTCCTAATAAAATGAGGAAATTGCATCGCATTGTCTGAGTAG
GTGTCATTCTATTCTGGGGGGTGGGGTGGGGCAGGACAGCAAGGGGGAGGATTGGGAAGAGAATAGCAGG
CATGCTGGGGAGCGGCCGCAGGAACCCCTAGTGATGGAGTTGGCCACTCCCTCTCTGCGCGCTCGCTCGC
TCACTGAGGCCGGGCGACCAAAGGTCGCCCGACGCCCGGGCTTTGCCCGGGCGGCCTCAGTGAGCGAGCG
AGCGCGCAGCTGCCTGCAGGGGCGCCTGATGCGGTATTTTCTCCTTACGCATCTGTGCGGTATTTCACAC
CGCATA
[95 nt withheld, positions 5117-5211]
T
[46 nt withheld, positions 5213-5258]
C
[141 nt withheld, positions 5260-5400]
CCTTTGACGTTGGAGTCCACGTTCTTT
[37 nt withheld, positions 5428-5464]
ACTCTATCTCGGGCTATTCTTTTGATTTATAAGGGATTTTGCCGATTTCGGTCTATTGGTTAAAAAATGA
GCTGATTTAACAAAAATTTAACGCGAATTTTAACAAAATATTAACGTTTACAATTTTATGGTGCACTCTC
AGTACAATCTGCTCTGATGCCGCATAGTTAAGCCAGCCCCGACACCCGCCAACACCCGCTGACGCGCCCT
GACGGGCTTGTCTGCTCCCGGCATCCGCTTACAGACAAGCTGTGACCGTCTCCGGGAGCTGCATGTGTCA
GAGGTTTTCACCGTCATCACCGAAACGCGCGAGACGAAAGGGCCTCGTGATACGCCTATTTTTATAGGTT
AATGTCATGATAATAATGGTTTCTTAGACGTCAGGTGGCACTTTTCGGGGAAATGTGCGCGGAACCCCTA
TTTGTTTATTTTTCTAAATACATTCAAATATGTATCCGCTCATGAGACAATAACCCTGATAAATGCTTCA
ATAATATTGAAAAAGGAAGAGTATGAGTATTCAACATTTCCGTGTCGCCCTTATTCCCTTTTTTGCGGCA
TTTTGCCTTCCTGTTTTTGCTCACCCAGAAACGCTGGTGAAAGTAAAAGATGCTGAAGATCAGTTGGGTG
CACGAGTGGGTTACATCGAACTGGATCTCAACAGCGGTAAGATCCTTGAGAGTTTTCGCCCCGAAGAACG
TTTTCCAATGATGAGCACTTTTAAAGTTCTGCTATGTGGCGCGGTATTATCCCGTATTGACGCCGGGCAA
GAGCAACTCGGTCGCCGCATACACTATTCTCAGAATGACTTGGTTGAGTACTCACCAGTCACAGAAAAGC
ATCTTACGGATGGCATGACAGTAAGAGAATTATGCAGTGCTGCCATAACCATGAGTGATAACACTGCGGC
CAACTTACTTCTGACAACGATCGGAGGACCGAAGGAGCTAACCGCTTTTTTGCACAACATGGGGGATCAT
GTAACTCGCCTTGATCGTTGGGAACCGGAGCTGAATGAAGCCATACCAAACGACGAGCGTGACACCACGA
TGCCTGTAGCAATGGCAACAACGTTGCGCAAACTATTAACTGGCGAACTACTTACTCTAGCTTCCCGGCA
ACAATTAATAGACTGGATGGAGGCGGATAAAGTTGCAGGACCACTTCTGCGCTCGGCCCTTCCGGCTGGC
TGGTTTATTGCTGATAAATCTGGAGCCGGTGAGCGTGGAAGCCGCGGTATCATTGCAGCACTGGGGCCAG
ATGGTAAGCCCTCCCGTATCGTAGTTATCTACACGACGGGGAGTCAGGCAACTATGGATGAACGAAATAG
ACAGATCGCTGAGATAGGTGCCTCACTGATTAAGCATTGGTAACTGTCAGACCAAGTTTACTCATATATA
CTTTAGATTGATTTAAAACTTCATTTTTAATTTAAAAGGATCTAGGTGAAGATCCTTTTTGATAATCTCA
TGACCAAAATCCCTTAACGTGAGTTTTCGTTCCACTGAGCGTCAGACCCCGTAGAAAAGATCAAAGGATC
TTCTTGAGATCCTTTTTTTCTGCGCGTAATCTGCTGCTTGCAAACAAAAAAACCACCGCTACCAGCGGTG
GTTTGTTTGCCGGATCAAGAGCTACCAACTCTTTTTCCGAAGGTAACTGGCTTCAGCAGAGCGCAGATAC
CAAATACTGTTCTTCTAGTGTAGCCGTAGTTAGGCCACCACTTCAAGAACTCTGTAGCACCGCCTACATA
CCTCGCTCTGCTAATCCTGTTACCAGTGGCTGCTGCCAGTGGCGATAAGTCGTGTCTTACCGGGTTGGAC
TCAAGACGATAGTTACCGGATAAGGCGCAGCGGTCGGGCTGAACGGGGGGTTCGTGCACACAGCCCAGCT
TGGAGCGAACGACCTACACCGAACTGAGATACCTACAGCGTGAGCTATGAGAAAGCGCCACGCTTCCCGA
AGGGAGAAAGGCGGACAGGTATCCGGTAAGCGGCAGGGTCGGAACAGGAGAGCGCACGAGGGAGCTTCCA
GGGGGAAACGCCTGGTATCTTTATAGTCCTGTCGGGTTTCGCCACCTCTGACTTGAGCGTCGATTTTTGT
GATGCTCGTCAGGGGGGCGGAGCCTATGGAAAAACGCCAGCAACGCGGCCTTTTTACGGTTCCTGGCCTT
TTGCTGGCCTTTTGCTCACATGTGAGGGCCTATTTCCCATGATTCCTTCATATTTGCATATACGATACAA
GGCTGTTAGAGAGATAATTGGAATTAATTTGACTGTAAACACAAAGATATTAGTACAAAATACGTGACGT
AGAAAGTAATAATTTCTTGGGTAGTTTGCAGTTTTAAAATTATGTTTTAAAATGGACTATCATATGCTTA
CCGTAACTTGAAAGTATTTCGATTTCTTGGCTTTATATATCTTGTGGAAAGGACGAAACACCGGGCCCAG
CACATGGACGGAGTTTTAGAGCTAGAAATAGCAAGTTAAAATAAGGCTAGTCCGTTATCAACTTGAAAAA
GTGGCACCGAGTCGGTGCTTTTTTGTTTTAGAGCTAGAAATAGCAAGTTAAAATAAGGCTAGTCCGTTTT
TAGCGCGTGCGCCAATTCTGCAGACAAATGGCTCTAGAGGTACCCGTTACATAACTTACGGTAAATGGCC
CGCCTGGCTGACCGCCCAACGACCCCCGCCCATTGACGTCAATAGTAACGCCAATAGGGACTTTCCATTG
ACGTCAATGGGTGGAGTATTTACGGTAAACTGCCCACTTGGCAGTACATCAAGTGTATCATATGCCAAGT
ACGCCCCCTATTGACGTCAATGACGGTAAATGGCCCGCCTGGCATTGTGCCCAGTACATGACCTTATGGG
ACTTTCCTACTTGGCAGTACATCTACGTATTAGTCATCGCTATTACCATGGTCGAGGTGAGCCCCACGTT
CTGCTTCACTCTCCCCATCTCCCCCCCCTCCCCACCCCCAATTTTGTATTTATTTATTTTTTAATTATTT
TGTGCAGCGATGGGGGCGGGGGGGGGGGGGGGGSGCGCGCCCAGGGGGGGGGGGGGGGGGGGGGGGGGGG
GGGGGGGGGGGGGGGGGGGGGGGGGGGGGGGGSGGGGGGGGGGGGGGGGGGGGGGGGGGGGGGGGKGGGG
GGGGGGGGGGGGGGGGGGGGGGGGGGGGGGGGGGGGGGGGGGGGGGGGGGGGGGGGGGGGGGGG
